Addgene plasmid #87190: px330-MRPsg2
Purpose: disruption of human RMRP gene via CRISPR-Cas9, guide 2
Depositing lab: Thomas Cech. Publication: Targeted CRISPR disruption reveals a role for RNase MRP RNA in human preribosomal RNA processing. Goldfarb KC, Cech TR. Genes Dev. 2017 Jan 1;31(1):59-71. doi: 10.1101/gad.286963.116. Epub 2017 Jan 23. PubMed 28115465.
Backbone
  Vector backbone: pUC ori vector
  Vector type: Mammalian Expression, CRISPR
Growth in bacteria
  Bacterial resistance: Ampicillin, 100 μg/mL
  Growth temperature: 37°C
  Growth strain: DH5alpha
  Copy number: High Copy
Gene/Insert
  Gene/Insert name: human MRP RNA CRISPR guide #2
  gRNA/shRNA sequence: GCAGTGTGTAGCCTAGGATAC
  Species: H. sapiens (human)
  Insert size (bp): 21
  Entrez Gene: RMRP (a.k.a. CHH, NME1, RMRPR, RRP2)
  Promoter: human U6
  Cloning method: Restriction Enzyme; 5′ cloning site BbsI (destroyed during cloning); 3′ cloning site BbsI (destroyed during cloning)
  Sequencing primers: 5′ GACTATCATATGCTTACCGT; 3′ CGTAAGTTATGTAACGGGTACCT
Terms and licenses: Academic/Nonprofit Terms; Industry Terms: Not Available to Industry
How to cite: px330-MRPsg2 was a gift from Thomas Cech (Addgene plasmid # 87190 ; http://n2t.net/addgene:87190 ; RRID:Addgene_87190)
