[The description below was written by a language model from this plasmid's Addgene catalogue record and pLannotate feature annotations shown in this document.]
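Description:
px330-MRPsg2 is a mammalian-expression CRISPR plasmid of the pX330 type that delivers both a single guide RNA and Streptococcus pyogenes Cas9 from one 8.5 kb vector, built to disrupt the human RMRP gene, which encodes the RNA component of RNase MRP. It is propagated in E. coli as a high-copy plasmid through a pUC/ColE1-type origin and selected with ampicillin via the β-lactamase gene (AmpR) under its own promoter. An M13/f1-type phage origin is also present. The short bom and rop fragments in the annotation appear to be backbone remnants rather than functional elements.

The payload consists of two expression units. A human U6 RNA polymerase III promoter drives a 21-nt guide (the second RMRP-targeting guide in the series), which was inserted between BbsI sites that were destroyed during cloning. The guide is fused to the S. pyogenes gRNA scaffold, and a second partial scaffold fragment is annotated just downstream. Next comes a hybrid promoter made of the CMV enhancer, the chicken β-actin promoter and a hybrid intron. It drives Cas9, which is annotated as contiguous N- and C-terminal portions that together form the full coding sequence, followed by a C-terminal nucleoplasmin nuclear localization signal and a bGH polyadenylation signal. A single AAV2 ITR is annotated after the poly(A) signal, but with only one repeat detected the record does not support treating this as an AAV packaging construct.

No mammalian selection marker or fluorescent reporter is annotated, so the plasmid is suited to transient transfection of human cells. There, Cas9 cleavage at the targeted site in RMRP can generate disruptive mutations, which is useful for studying the role of RNase MRP RNA in pre-ribosomal RNA processing.
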