Features (pLannotate 1.2.2; 18 found; start..end, strand, type, name):
      1..241     +  promoter       U6 promoter: RNA polymerase III promoter for human U6 snRNA
    271..346     +  misc_RNA       gRNA scaffold: guide RNA scaffold for the Streptococcus pyogenes CRISPR/Cas9 system
    353..396     +  misc_RNA       gRNA scaffold (fragment): guide RNA scaffold for the Streptococcus pyogenes CRISPR/Cas9 system
    443..728     +  enhancer       CMV enhancer: human cytomegalovirus immediate early enhancer; contains an 18-bp deletion relative to the standard CMV enhancer
    730..1007    +  promoter       chicken β-actin promoter: No description available
   1008..1236    +  intron         hybrid intron: hybrid between chicken β-actin (CBA) and minute virus of mice (MMV) introns (Gray et al., 2011)
   1374..2975    +  CDS            Cas9(N): N-terminal portion of Streptococcus pyogenes Cas9 (Zetsche et al., 2015)
   2976..5474    +  CDS            Cas9(C): C-terminal portion of Streptococcus pyogenes Cas9 (Zetsche et al., 2015)
   5475..5522    +  CDS            nucleoplasmin NLS: bipartite nuclear localization signal from nucleoplasmin
   5556..5667    +  polyA_signal   bGH poly(A) signal: bovine growth hormone polyadenylation signal
   5772..5912    +  repeat_region  AAV2 ITR: inverted terminal repeat of adeno-associated virus serotype 2 inverted
   5917..5968    -  misc_feature   bom (fragment): basis of mobility region from pBR322
   5987..6367    +  rep_origin     M13 ori (sequence partly withheld): M13 bacteriophage origin of replication; arrow indicates direction of (+) strand synthesis
   6443..6492    -  misc_feature   bom (fragment): basis of mobility region from pBR322
   6594..6629    -  CDS            rop (fragment): Rop protein, which maintains plasmids at low copy number; rop
   6724..6828    +  promoter       AmpR promoter: bla
   6829..7689    +  CDS            AmpR: β-lactamase; bla; confers resistance to ampicillin, carbenicillin, and related antibiotics
   7860..8448    +  rep_origin     ori: high-copy-number ColE1/pMB1/pBR322/pUC origin of replication
>Addgene plasmid #87190 | px330-MRPsg2 | depositor full sequence | sequence record 170186 | px330-MRPsg2 sequence 8509 bps
GAGGGCCTATTTCCCATGATTCCTTCATATTTGCATATACGATACAAGGCTGTTAGAGAGATAATTGGAA
TTAATTTGACTGTAAACACAAAGATATTAGTACAAAATACGTGACGTAGAAAGTAATAATTTCTTGGGTA
GTTTGCAGTTTTAAAATTATGTTTTAAAATGGACTATCATATGCTTACCGTAACTTGAAAGTATTTCGAT
TTCTTGGCTTTATATATCTTGTGGAAAGGACGAAACACCGCAGTGTGTAGCCTAGGATACGTTTTAGAGC
TAGAAATAGCAAGTTAAAATAAGGCTAGTCCGTTATCAACTTGAAAAAGTGGCACCGAGTCGGTGCTTTT
TTGTTTTAGAGCTAGAAATAGCAAGTTAAAATAAGGCTAGTCCGTTTTTAGCGCGTGCGCCAATTCTGCA
GACAAATGGCTCTAGAGGTACCCGTTACATAACTTACGGTAAATGGCCCGCCTGGCTGACCGCCCAACGA
CCCCCGCCCATTGACGTCAATAGTAACGCCAATAGGGACTTTCCATTGACGTCAATGGGTGGAGTATTTA
CGGTAAACTGCCCACTTGGCAGTACATCAAGTGTATCATATGCCAAGTACGCCCCCTATTGACGTCAATG
ACGGTAAATGGCCCGCCTGGCATTGTGCCCAGTACATGACCTTATGGGACTTTCCTACTTGGCAGTACAT
CTACGTATTAGTCATCGCTATTACCATGGTCGAGGTGAGCCCCACGTTCTGCTTCACTCTCCCCATCTCC
CCCCCCTCCCCACCCCCAATTTTGTATTTATTTATTTTTTAATTATTTTGTGCAGCGATGGGGGCGGGGG
GGGGGGGGGGGCGCGCGCCAGGCGGGGCGGGGCGGGGCGAGGGGCGGGGCGGGGCGAGGCGGAGAGGTGC
GGCGGCAGCCAATCAGAGCGGCGCGCTCCGAAAGTTTCCTTTTATGGCGAGGCGGCGGCGGCGGCGGCCC
TATAAAAAGCGAAGCGCGCGGCGGGCGGGAGTCGCTGCGACGCTGCCTTCGCCCCGTGCCCCGCTCCGCC
GCCGCCTCGCGCCGCCCGCCCCGGCTCTGACTGACCGCGTTACTCCCACAGGTGAGCGGGCGGGACGGCC
CTTCTCCTCCGGGCTGTAATTAGCTGAGCAAGAGGTAAGGGTTTAAGGGATGGTTGGTTGGTGGGGTATT
AATGTTTAATTACCTGGAGCACCTGCCTGAAATCACTTTTTTTCAGGTTGGACCGGTGCCACCATGGACT
ATAAGGACCACGACGGAGACTACAAGGATCATGATATTGATTACAAAGACGATGACGATAAGATGGCCCC
AAAGAAGAAGCGGAAGGTCGGTATCCACGGAGTCCCAGCAGCCGACAAGAAGTACAGCATCGGCCTGGAC
ATCGGCACCAACTCTGTGGGCTGGGCCGTGATCACCGACGAGTACAAGGTGCCCAGCAAGAAATTCAAGG
TGCTGGGCAACACCGACCGGCACAGCATCAAGAAGAACCTGATCGGAGCCCTGCTGTTCGACAGCGGCGA
AACAGCCGAGGCCACCCGGCTGAAGAGAACCGCCAGAAGAAGATACACCAGACGGAAGAACCGGATCTGC
TATCTGCAAGAGATCTTCAGCAACGAGATGGCCAAGGTGGACGACAGCTTCTTCCACAGACTGGAAGAGT
CCTTCCTGGTGGAAGAGGATAAGAAGCACGAGCGGCACCCCATCTTCGGCAACATCGTGGACGAGGTGGC
CTACCACGAGAAGTACCCCACCATCTACCACCTGAGAAAGAAACTGGTGGACAGCACCGACAAGGCCGAC
CTGCGGCTGATCTATCTGGCCCTGGCCCACATGATCAAGTTCCGGGGCCACTTCCTGATCGAGGGCGACC
TGAACCCCGACAACAGCGACGTGGACAAGCTGTTCATCCAGCTGGTGCAGACCTACAACCAGCTGTTCGA
GGAAAACCCCATCAACGCCAGCGGCGTGGACGCCAAGGCCATCCTGTCTGCCAGACTGAGCAAGAGCAGA
CGGCTGGAAAATCTGATCGCCCAGCTGCCCGGCGAGAAGAAGAATGGCCTGTTCGGAAACCTGATTGCCC
TGAGCCTGGGCCTGACCCCCAACTTCAAGAGCAACTTCGACCTGGCCGAGGATGCCAAACTGCAGCTGAG
CAAGGACACCTACGACGACGACCTGGACAACCTGCTGGCCCAGATCGGCGACCAGTACGCCGACCTGTTT
CTGGCCGCCAAGAACCTGTCCGACGCCATCCTGCTGAGCGACATCCTGAGAGTGAACACCGAGATCACCA
AGGCCCCCCTGAGCGCCTCTATGATCAAGAGATACGACGAGCACCACCAGGACCTGACCCTGCTGAAAGC
TCTCGTGCGGCAGCAGCTGCCTGAGAAGTACAAAGAGATTTTCTTCGACCAGAGCAAGAACGGCTACGCC
GGCTACATTGACGGCGGAGCCAGCCAGGAAGAGTTCTACAAGTTCATCAAGCCCATCCTGGAAAAGATGG
ACGGCACCGAGGAACTGCTCGTGAAGCTGAACAGAGAGGACCTGCTGCGGAAGCAGCGGACCTTCGACAA
CGGCAGCATCCCCCACCAGATCCACCTGGGAGAGCTGCACGCCATTCTGCGGCGGCAGGAAGATTTTTAC
CCATTCCTGAAGGACAACCGGGAAAAGATCGAGAAGATCCTGACCTTCCGCATCCCCTACTACGTGGGCC
CTCTGGCCAGGGGAAACAGCAGATTCGCCTGGATGACCAGAAAGAGCGAGGAAACCATCACCCCCTGGAA
CTTCGAGGAAGTGGTGGACAAGGGCGCTTCCGCCCAGAGCTTCATCGAGCGGATGACCAACTTCGATAAG
AACCTGCCCAACGAGAAGGTGCTGCCCAAGCACAGCCTGCTGTACGAGTACTTCACCGTGTATAACGAGC
TGACCAAAGTGAAATACGTGACCGAGGGAATGAGAAAGCCCGCCTTCCTGAGCGGCGAGCAGAAAAAGGC
CATCGTGGACCTGCTGTTCAAGACCAACCGGAAAGTGACCGTGAAGCAGCTGAAAGAGGACTACTTCAAG
AAAATCGAGTGCTTCGACTCCGTGGAAATCTCCGGCGTGGAAGATCGGTTCAACGCCTCCCTGGGCACAT
ACCACGATCTGCTGAAAATTATCAAGGACAAGGACTTCCTGGACAATGAGGAAAACGAGGACATTCTGGA
AGATATCGTGCTGACCCTGACACTGTTTGAGGACAGAGAGATGATCGAGGAACGGCTGAAAACCTATGCC
CACCTGTTCGACGACAAAGTGATGAAGCAGCTGAAGCGGCGGAGATACACCGGCTGGGGCAGGCTGAGCC
GGAAGCTGATCAACGGCATCCGGGACAAGCAGTCCGGCAAGACAATCCTGGATTTCCTGAAGTCCGACGG
CTTCGCCAACAGAAACTTCATGCAGCTGATCCACGACGACAGCCTGACCTTTAAAGAGGACATCCAGAAA
GCCCAGGTGTCCGGCCAGGGCGATAGCCTGCACGAGCACATTGCCAATCTGGCCGGCAGCCCCGCCATTA
AGAAGGGCATCCTGCAGACAGTGAAGGTGGTGGACGAGCTCGTGAAAGTGATGGGCCGGCACAAGCCCGA
GAACATCGTGATCGAAATGGCCAGAGAGAACCAGACCACCCAGAAGGGACAGAAGAACAGCCGCGAGAGA
ATGAAGCGGATCGAAGAGGGCATCAAAGAGCTGGGCAGCCAGATCCTGAAAGAACACCCCGTGGAAAACA
CCCAGCTGCAGAACGAGAAGCTGTACCTGTACTACCTGCAGAATGGGCGGGATATGTACGTGGACCAGGA
ACTGGACATCAACCGGCTGTCCGACTACGATGTGGACCATATCGTGCCTCAGAGCTTTCTGAAGGACGAC
TCCATCGACAACAAGGTGCTGACCAGAAGCGACAAGAACCGGGGCAAGAGCGACAACGTGCCCTCCGAAG
AGGTCGTGAAGAAGATGAAGAACTACTGGCGGCAGCTGCTGAACGCCAAGCTGATTACCCAGAGAAAGTT
CGACAATCTGACCAAGGCCGAGAGAGGCGGCCTGAGCGAACTGGATAAGGCCGGCTTCATCAAGAGACAG
CTGGTGGAAACCCGGCAGATCACAAAGCACGTGGCACAGATCCTGGACTCCCGGATGAACACTAAGTACG
ACGAGAATGACAAGCTGATCCGGGAAGTGAAAGTGATCACCCTGAAGTCCAAGCTGGTGTCCGATTTCCG
GAAGGATTTCCAGTTTTACAAAGTGCGCGAGATCAACAACTACCACCACGCCCACGACGCCTACCTGAAC
GCCGTCGTGGGAACCGCCCTGATCAAAAAGTACCCTAAGCTGGAAAGCGAGTTCGTGTACGGCGACTACA
AGGTGTACGACGTGCGGAAGATGATCGCCAAGAGCGAGCAGGAAATCGGCAAGGCTACCGCCAAGTACTT
CTTCTACAGCAACATCATGAACTTTTTCAAGACCGAGATTACCCTGGCCAACGGCGAGATCCGGAAGCGG
CCTCTGATCGAGACAAACGGCGAAACCGGGGAGATCGTGTGGGATAAGGGCCGGGATTTTGCCACCGTGC
GGAAAGTGCTGAGCATGCCCCAAGTGAATATCGTGAAAAAGACCGAGGTGCAGACAGGCGGCTTCAGCAA
AGAGTCTATCCTGCCCAAGAGGAACAGCGATAAGCTGATCGCCAGAAAGAAGGACTGGGACCCTAAGAAG
TACGGCGGCTTCGACAGCCCCACCGTGGCCTATTCTGTGCTGGTGGTGGCCAAAGTGGAAAAGGGCAAGT
CCAAGAAACTGAAGAGTGTGAAAGAGCTGCTGGGGATCACCATCATGGAAAGAAGCAGCTTCGAGAAGAA
TCCCATCGACTTTCTGGAAGCCAAGGGCTACAAAGAAGTGAAAAAGGACCTGATCATCAAGCTGCCTAAG
TACTCCCTGTTCGAGCTGGAAAACGGCCGGAAGAGAATGCTGGCCTCTGCCGGCGAACTGCAGAAGGGAA
ACGAACTGGCCCTGCCCTCCAAATATGTGAACTTCCTGTACCTGGCCAGCCACTATGAGAAGCTGAAGGG
CTCCCCCGAGGATAATGAGCAGAAACAGCTGTTTGTGGAACAGCACAAGCACTACCTGGACGAGATCATC
GAGCAGATCAGCGAGTTCTCCAAGAGAGTGATCCTGGCCGACGCTAATCTGGACAAAGTGCTGTCCGCCT
ACAACAAGCACCGGGATAAGCCCATCAGAGAGCAGGCCGAGAATATCATCCACCTGTTTACCCTGACCAA
TCTGGGAGCCCCTGCCGCCTTCAAGTACTTTGACACCACCATCGACCGGAAGAGGTACACCAGCACCAAA
GAGGTGCTGGACGCCACCCTGATCCACCAGAGCATCACCGGCCTGTACGAGACACGGATCGACCTGTCTC
AGCTGGGAGGCGACAAAAGGCCGGCGGCCACGAAAAAGGCCGGCCAGGCAAAAAAGAAAAAGTAAGAATT
CCTAGAGCTCGCTGATCAGCCTCGACTGTGCCTTCTAGTTGCCAGCCATCTGTTGTTTGCCCCTCCCCCG
TGCCTTCCTTGACCCTGGAAGGTGCCACTCCCACTGTCCTTTCCTAATAAAATGAGGAAATTGCATCGCA
TTGTCTGAGTAGGTGTCATTCTATTCTGGGGGGTGGGGTGGGGCAGGACAGCAAGGGGGAGGATTGGGAA
GAGAATAGCAGGCATGCTGGGGAGCGGCCGCAGGAACCCCTAGTGATGGAGTTGGCCACTCCCTCTCTGC
GCGCTCGCTCGCTCACTGAGGCCGGGCGACCAAAGGTCGCCCGACGCCCGGGCTTTGCCCGGGCGGCCTC
AGTGAGCGAGCGAGCGCGCAGCTGCCTGCAGGGGCGCCTGATGCGGTATTTTCTCCTTACGCATCTGTGC
GGTATTTCACACCGCATA
[142 nt withheld, positions 5969-6110]
C
[141 nt withheld, positions 6112-6252]
CCTTTGACGTTGGAGTCCACGTTCTTT
[37 nt withheld, positions 6280-6316]
ACCCTATCTCGGGCTATTCTTTTGATTTATAAGGGATTTTGCCGATTTCGGCCTATTGGTTAAAAAATGA
GCTGATTTAACAAAAATTTAACGCGAATTTTAACAAAATATTAACGTTTACAATTTTATGGTGCACTCTC
AGTACAATCTGCTCTGATGCCGCATAGTTAAGCCAGCCCCGACACCCGCCAACACCCGCTGACGCGCCCT
GACGGGCTTGTCTGCTCCCGGCATCCGCTTACAGACAAGCTGTGACCGTCTCCGGGAGCTGCATGTGTCA
GAGGTTTTCACCGTCATCACCGAAACGCGCGAGACGAAAGGGCCTCGTGATACGCCTATTTTTATAGGTT
AATGTCATGATAATAATGGTTTCTTAGACGTCAGGTGGCACTTTTCGGGGAAATGTGCGCGGAACCCCTA
TTTGTTTATTTTTCTAAATACATTCAAATATGTATCCGCTCATGAGACAATAACCCTGATAAATGCTTCA
ATAATATTGAAAAAGGAAGAGTATGAGTATTCAACATTTCCGTGTCGCCCTTATTCCCTTTTTTGCGGCA
TTTTGCCTTCCTGTTTTTGCTCACCCAGAAACGCTGGTGAAAGTAAAAGATGCTGAAGATCAGTTGGGTG
CACGAGTGGGTTACATCGAACTGGATCTCAACAGCGGTAAGATCCTTGAGAGTTTTCGCCCCGAAGAACG
TTTTCCAATGATGAGCACTTTTAAAGTTCTGCTATGTGGCGCGGTATTATCCCGTATTGACGCCGGGCAA
GAGCAACTCGGTCGCCGCATACACTATTCTCAGAATGACTTGGTTGAGTACTCACCAGTCACAGAAAAGC
ATCTTACGGATGGCATGACAGTAAGAGAATTATGCAGTGCTGCCATAACCATGAGTGATAACACTGCGGC
CAACTTACTTCTGACAACGATCGGAGGACCGAAGGAGCTAACCGCTTTTTTGCACAACATGGGGGATCAT
GTAACTCGCCTTGATCGTTGGGAACCGGAGCTGAATGAAGCCATACCAAACGACGAGCGTGACACCACGA
TGCCTGTAGCAATGGCAACAACGTTGCGCAAACTATTAACTGGCGAACTACTTACTCTAGCTTCCCGGCA
ACAATTAATAGACTGGATGGAGGCGGATAAAGTTGCAGGACCACTTCTGCGCTCGGCCCTTCCGGCTGGC
TGGTTTATTGCTGATAAATCTGGAGCCGGTGAGCGTGGAAGCCGCGGTATCATTGCAGCACTGGGGCCAG
ATGGTAAGCCCTCCCGTATCGTAGTTATCTACACGACGGGGAGTCAGGCAACTATGGATGAACGAAATAG
ACAGATCGCTGAGATAGGTGCCTCACTGATTAAGCATTGGTAACTGTCAGACCAAGTTTACTCATATATA
CTTTAGATTGATTTAAAACTTCATTTTTAATTTAAAAGGATCTAGGTGAAGATCCTTTTTGATAATCTCA
TGACCAAAATCCCTTAACGTGAGTTTTCGTTCCACTGAGCGTCAGACCCCGTAGAAAAGATCAAAGGATC
TTCTTGAGATCCTTTTTTTCTGCGCGTAATCTGCTGCTTGCAAACAAAAAAACCACCGCTACCAGCGGTG
GTTTGTTTGCCGGATCAAGAGCTACCAACTCTTTTTCCGAAGGTAACTGGCTTCAGCAGAGCGCAGATAC
CAAATACTGTCCTTCTAGTGTAGCCGTAGTTAGGCCACCACTTCAAGAACTCTGTAGCACCGCCTACATA
CCTCGCTCTGCTAATCCTGTTACCAGTGGCTGCTGCCAGTGGCGATAAGTCGTGTCTTACCGGGTTGGAC
TCAAGACGATAGTTACCGGATAAGGCGCAGCGGTCGGGCTGAACGGGGGGTTCGTGCACACAGCCCAGCT
TGGAGCGAACGACCTACACCGAACTGAGATACCTACAGCGTGAGCTATGAGAAAGCGCCACGCTTCCCGA
AGGGAGAAAGGCGGACAGGTATCCGGTAAGCGGCAGGGTCGGAACAGGAGAGCGCACGAGGGAGCTTCCA
GGGGGAAACGCCTGGTATCTTTATAGTCCTGTCGGGTTTCGCCACCTCTGACTTGAGCGTCGATTTTTGT
GATGCTCGTCAGGGGGGCGGAGCCTATGGAAAAACGCCAGCAACGCGGCCTTTTTACGGTTCCTGGCCTT
TTGCTGGCCTTTTGCTCACATGT
