>Addgene plasmid #87190 | px330-MRPsg2 | depositor partial sequence | sequence record 170157 | hU6 promoter
TTTCCCATGATTCCTTCATATTTGCATATACGATACAAGGCTGTTAGAGAGATAATTGGAATTAATTTGA
CTGTAAACACAAAGATATTAGTACAAAATACGTGACGTAGAAAGTAATAATTTCTTGGGTAGTTTGCAGT
TTTAAAATTATGTTTTAAAATGGACTATCATATGCTTACCGTAACTTGAAAGTATTTCGATTTCTTGGCT
TTATATATCTT
