>Addgene plasmid #87190 | px330-MRPsg2 | depositor partial sequence | sequence record 170158 | full length sgRNA
GTGGAAAGGACGAAACACCGCAGTGTGTAGCCTAGGATACGTTTTAGAGCTAGAAATAGCAAGTTAAAAT
AAGGCTAGTCCGTTATCAACTTGAAAAAGTGGCACCGAGTCGGTGCT
