>Addgene plasmid #87190 | px330-MRPsg2 | addgene partial sequence | sequence record 173716 | Addgene Partial NGS Result
CCGCCGCCTCGCGCCGCCCGCCCCGGCTCTGACTGACCGCGTTACTCCCACAGGTGAGCGGGCGGGACGG
CCCTTCTCCTCCGGGCTGTAATTAGCTGAGCAAGAGGTAAGGGTTTAAGGGATGGTTGGTTGGTGGGGTA
TTAATGTTTAATTACCTGGAGCACCTGCCTGAAATCACTTTTTTTCAGGTTGGACCGGTGCCACCATGGA
CTATAAGGACCACGACGGAGACTACAAGGATCATGATATTGATTACAAAGACGATGACGATAAGATGGCC
CCAAAGAAGAAGCGGAAGGTCGGTATCCACGGAGTCCCAGCAGCCGACAAGAAGTACAGCATCGGCCTGG
ACATCGGCACCAACTCTGTGGGCTGGGCCGTGATCACCGACGAGTACAAGGTGCCCAGCAAGAAATTCAA
GGTGCTGGGCAACACCGACCGGCACAGCATCAAGAAGAACCTGATCGGAGCCCTGCTGTTCGACAGCGGC
GAAACAGCCGAGGCCACCCGGCTGAAGAGAACCGCCAGAAGAAGATACACCAGACGGAAGAACCGGATCT
GCTATCTGCAAGAGATCTTCAGCAACGAGATGGCCAAGGTGGACGACAGCTTCTTCCACAGACTGGAAGA
GTCCTTCCTGGTGGAAGAGGATAAGAAGCACGAGCGGCACCCCATCTTCGGCAACATCGTGGACGAGGTG
GCCTACCACGAGAAGTACCCCACCATCTACCACCTGAGAAAGAAACTGGTGGACAGCACCGACAAGGCCG
ACCTGCGGCTGATCTATCTGGCCCTGGCCCACATGATCAAGTTCCGGGGCCACTTCCTGATCGAGGGCGA
CCTGAACCCCGACAACAGCGACGTGGACAAGCTGTTCATCCAGCTGGTGCAGACCTACAACCAGCTGTTC
GAGGAAAACCCCATCAACGCCAGCGGCGTGGACGCCAAGGCCATCCTGTCTGCCAGACTGAGCAAGAGCA
GACGGCTGGAAAATCTGATCGCCCAGCTGCCCGGCGAGAAGAAGAATGGCCTGTTCGGAAACCTGATTGC
CCTGAGCCTGGGCCTGACCCCCAACTTCAAGAGCAACTTCGACCTGGCCGAGGATGCCAAACTGCAGCTG
AGCAAGGACACCTACGACGACGACCTGGACAACCTGCTGGCCCAGATCGGCGACCAGTACGCCGACCTGT
TTCTGGCCGCCAAGAACCTGTCCGACGCCATCCTGCTGAGCGACATCCTGAGAGTGAACACCGAGATCAC
CAAGGCCCCCCTGAGCGCCTCTATGATCAAGAGATACGACGAGCACCACCAGGACCTGACCCTGCTGAAA
GCTCTCGTGCGGCAGCAGCTGCCTGAGAAGTACAAAGAGATTTTCTTCGACCAGAGCAAGAACGGCTACG
CCGGCTACATTGACGGCGGAGCCAGCCAGGAAGAGTTCTACAAGTTCATCAAGCCCATCCTGGAAAAGAT
GGACGGCACCGAGGAACTGCTCGTGAAGCTGAACAGAGAGGACCTGCTGCGGAAGCAGCGGACCTTCGAC
AACGGCAGCATCCCCCACCAGATCCACCTGGGAGAGCTGCACGCCATTCTGCGGCGGCAGGAAGATTTTT
ACCCATTCCTGAAGGACAACCGGGAAAAGATCGAGAAGATCCTGACCTTCCGCATCCCCTACTACGTGGG
CCCTCTGGCCAGGGGAAACAGCAGATTCGCCTGGATGACCAGAAAGAGCGAGGAAACCATCACCCCCTGG
AACTTCGAGGAAGTGGTGGACAAGGGCGCTTCCGCCCAGAGCTTCATCGAGCGGATGACCAACTTCGATA
AGAACCTGCCCAACGAGAAGGTGCTGCCCAAGCACAGCCTGCTGTACGAGTACTTCACCGTGTATAACGA
GCTGACCAAAGTGAAATACGTGACCGAGGGAATGAGAAAGCCCGCCTTCCTGAGCGGCGAGCAGAAAAAG
GCCATCGTGGACCTGCTGTTCAAGACCAACCGGAAAGTGACCGTGAAGCAGCTGAAAGAGGACTACTTCA
AGAAAATCGAGTGCTTCGACTCCGTGGAAATCTCCGGCGTGGAAGATCGGTTCAACGCCTCCCTGGGCAC
ATACCACGATCTGCTGAAAATTATCAAGGACAAGGACTTCCTGGACAATGAGGAAAACGAGGACATTCTG
GAAGATATCGTGCTGACCCTGACACTGTTTGAGGACAGAGAGATGATCGAGGAACGGCTGAAAACCTATG
CCCACCTGTTCGACGACAAAGTGATGAAGCAGCTGAAGCGGCGGAGATACACCGGCTGGGGCAGGCTGAG
CCGGAAGCTGATCAACGGCATCCGGGACAAGCAGTCCGGCAAGACAATCCTGGATTTCCTGAAGTCCGAC
GGCTTCGCCAACAGAAACTTCATGCAGCTGATCCACGACGACAGCCTGACCTTTAAAGAGGACATCCAGA
AAGCCCAGGTGTCCGGCCAGGGCGATAGCCTGCACGAGCACATTGCCAATCTGGCCGGCAGCCCCGCCAT
TAAGAAGGGCATCCTGCAGACAGTGAAGGTGGTGGACGAGCTCGTGAAAGTGATGGGCCGGCACAAGCCC
GAGAACATCGTGATCGAAATGGCCAGAGAGAACCAGACCACCCAGAAGGGACAGAAGAACAGCCGCGAGA
GAATGAAGCGGATCGAAGAGGGCATCAAAGAGCTGGGCAGCCAGATCCTGAAAGAACACCCCGTGGAAAA
CACCCAGCTGCAGAACGAGAAGCTGTACCTGTACTACCTGCAGAATGGGCGGGATATGTACGTGGACCAG
GAACTGGACATCAACCGGCTGTCCGACTACGATGTGGACCATATCGTGCCTCAGAGCTTTCTGAAGGACG
ACTCCATCGACAACAAGGTGCTGACCAGAAGCGACAAGAACCGGGGCAAGAGCGACAACGTGCCCTCCGA
AGAGGTCGTGAAGAAGATGAAGAACTACTGGCGGCAGCTGCTGAACGCCAAGCTGATTACCCAGAGAAAG
TTCGACAATCTGACCAAGGCCGAGAGAGGCGGCCTGAGCGAACTGGATAAGGCCGGCTTCATCAAGAGAC
AGCTGGTGGAAACCCGGCAGATCACAAAGCACGTGGCACAGATCCTGGACTCCCGGATGAACACTAAGTA
CGACGAGAATGACAAGCTGATCCGGGAAGTGAAAGTGATCACCCTGAAGTCCAAGCTGGTGTCCGATTTC
CGGAAGGATTTCCAGTTTTACAAAGTGCGCGAGATCAACAACTACCACCACGCCCACGACGCCTACCTGA
ACGCCGTCGTGGGAACCGCCCTGATCAAAAAGTACCCTAAGCTGGAAAGCGAGTTCGTGTACGGCGACTA
CAAGGTGTACGACGTGCGGAAGATGATCGCCAAGAGCGAGCAGGAAATCGGCAAGGCTACCGCCAAGTAC
TTCTTCTACAGCAACATCATGAACTTTTTCAAGACCGAGATTACCCTGGCCAACGGCGAGATCCGGAAGC
GGCCTCTGATCGAGACAAACGGCGAAACCGGGGAGATCGTGTGGGATAAGGGCCGGGATTTTGCCACCGT
GCGGAAAGTGCTGAGCATGCCCCAAGTGAATATCGTGAAAAAGACCGAGGTGCAGACAGGCGGCTTCAGC
AAAGAGTCTATCCTGCCCAAGAGGAACAGCGATAAGCTGATCGCCAGAAAGAAGGACTGGGACCCTAAGA
AGTACGGCGGCTTCGACAGCCCCACCGTGGCCTATTCTGTGCTGGTGGTGGCCAAAGTGGAAAAGGGCAA
GTCCAAGAAACTGAAGAGTGTGAAAGAGCTGCTGGGGATCACCATCATGGAAAGAAGCAGCTTCGAGAAG
AATCCCATCGACTTTCTGGAAGCCAAGGGCTACAAAGAAGTGAAAAAGGACCTGATCATCAAGCTGCCTA
AGTACTCCCTGTTCGAGCTGGAAAACGGCCGGAAGAGAATGCTGGCCTCTGCCGGCGAACTGCAGAAGGG
AAACGAACTGGCCCTGCCCTCCAAATATGTGAACTTCCTGTACCTGGCCAGCCACTATGAGAAGCTGAAG
GGCTCCCCCGAGGATAATGAGCAGAAACAGCTGTTTGTGGAACAGCACAAGCACTACCTGGACGAGATCA
TCGAGCAGATCAGCGAGTTCTCCAAGAGAGTGATCCTGGCCGACGCTAATCTGGACAAAGTGCTGTCCGC
CTACAACAAGCACCGGGATAAGCCCATCAGAGAGCAGGCCGAGAATATCATCCACCTGTTTACCCTGACC
AATCTGGGAGCCCCTGCCGCCTTCAAGTACTTTGACACCACCATCGACCGGAAGAGGTACACCAGCACCA
AAGAGGTGCTGGACGCCACCCTGATCCACCAGAGCATCACCGGCCTGTACGAGACACGGATCGACCTGTC
TCAGCTGGGAGGCGACAAAAGGCCGGCGGCCACGAAAAAGGCCGGCCAGGCAAAAAAGAAAAAGTAAGAA
TTCCTAGAGCTCGCTGATCAGCCTCGACTGTGCCTTCTAGTTGCCAGCCATCTGTTGTTTGCCCCTCCCC
CGTGCCTTCCTTGACCCTGGAAGGTGCCACTCCCACTGTCCTTTCCTAATAAAATGAGGAAATTGCATCG
CATTGTCTGAGTAGGTGTCATTCTATTCTGGGGGGTGGGGTGGGGCAGGACAGCAAGGGGGAGGATTGGG
AAGAGAATAGCAGGCATGCTGGGGAGCGGCCGCAGGAACCCCTAGTGATGGAGTTGGCCACTCCCTCTCT
GCGCGCTCGCTCGCTCACTGAGGCCGGGCGACCAAAGGTCGCCCGACGCCCGGGCTTTGCCCGGGCGGCC
TCAGTGAGCGAGCGAGCGCGCAGCTGCCTGCAGGGGCGCCTGATGCGGTATTTTCTCCTTACGCATCTGT
GCGGTATTTCACACCGCATA
[95 nt withheld, positions 4921-5015]
T
[46 nt withheld, positions 5017-5062]
C
[141 nt withheld, positions 5064-5204]
CCTTTGACGTTGGAGTCCACGTTCTTT
[37 nt withheld, positions 5232-5268]
ACTCTATCTCGGGCTATTCTTTTGATTTATAAGGGATTTTGCCGATTTCGGTCTATTGGTTAAAAAATGA
GCTGATTTAACAAAAATTTAACGCGAATTTTAACAAAATATTAACGTTTACAATTTTATGGTGCACTCTC
AGTACAATCTGCTCTGATGCCGCATAGTTAAGCCAGCCCCGACACCCGCCAACACCCGCTGACGCGCCCT
GACGGGCTTGTCTGCTCCCGGCATCCGCTTACAGACAAGCTGTGACCGTCTCCGGGAGCTGCATGTGTCA
GAGGTTTTCACCGTCATCACCGAAACGCGCGAGACGAAAGGGCCTCGTGATACGCCTATTTTTATAGGTT
AATGTCATGATAATAATGGTTTCTTAGACGTCAGGTGGCACTTTTCGGGGAAATGTGCGCGGAACCCCTA
TTTGTTTATTTTTCTAAATACATTCAAATATGTATCCGCTCATGAGACAATAACCCTGATAAATGCTTCA
ATAATATTGAAAAAGGAAGAGTATGAGTATTCAACATTTCCGTGTCGCCCTTATTCCCTTTTTTGCGGCA
TTTTGCCTTCCTGTTTTTGCTCACCCAGAAACGCTGGTGAAAGTAAAAGATGCTGAAGATCAGTTGGGTG
CACGAGTGGGTTACATCGAACTGGATCTCAACAGCGGTAAGATCCTTGAGAGTTTTCGCCCCGAAGAACG
TTTTCCAATGATGAGCACTTTTAAAGTTCTGCTATGTGGCGCGGTATTATCCCGTATTGACGCCGGGCAA
GAGCAACTCGGTCGCCGCATACACTATTCTCAGAATGACTTGGTTGAGTACTCACCAGTCACAGAAAAGC
ATCTTACGGATGGCATGACAGTAAGAGAATTATGCAGTGCTGCCATAACCATGAGTGATAACACTGCGGC
CAACTTACTTCTGACAACGATCGGAGGACCGAAGGAGCTAACCGCTTTTTTGCACAACATGGGGGATCAT
GTAACTCGCCTTGATCGTTGGGAACCGGAGCTGAATGAAGCCATACCAAACGACGAGCGTGACACCACGA
TGCCTGTAGCAATGGCAACAACGTTGCGCAAACTATTAACTGGCGAACTACTTACTCTAGCTTCCCGGCA
ACAATTAATAGACTGGATGGAGGCGGATAAAGTTGCAGGACCACTTCTGCGCTCGGCCCTTCCGGCTGGC
TGGTTTATTGCTGATAAATCTGGAGCCGGTGAGCGTGGAAGCCGCGGTATCATTGCAGCACTGGGGCCAG
ATGGTAAGCCCTCCCGTATCGTAGTTATCTACACGACGGGGAGTCAGGCAACTATGGATGAACGAAATAG
ACAGATCGCTGAGATAGGTGCCTCACTGATTAAGCATTGGTAACTGTCAGACCAAGTTTACTCATATATA
CTTTAGATTGATTTAAAACTTCATTTTTAATTTAAAAGGATCTAGGTGAAGATCCTTTTTGATAATCTCA
TGACCAAAATCCCTTAACGTGAGTTTTCGTTCCACTGAGCGTCAGACCCCGTAGAAAAGATCAAAGGATC
TTCTTGAGATCCTTTTTTTCTGCGCGTAATCTGCTGCTTGCAAACAAAAAAACCACCGCTACCAGCGGTG
GTTTGTTTGCCGGATCAAGAGCTACCAACTCTTTTTCCGAAGGTAACTGGCTTCAGCAGAGCGCAGATAC
CAAATACTGTTCTTCTAGTGTAGCCGTAGTTAGGCCACCACTTCAAGAACTCTGTAGCACCGCCTACATA
CCTCGCTCTGCTAATCCTGTTACCAGTGGCTGCTGCCAGTGGCGATAAGTCGTGTCTTACCGGGTTGGAC
TCAAGACGATAGTTACCGGATAAGGCGCAGCGGTCGGGCTGAACGGGGGGTTCGTGCACACAGCCCAGCT
TGGAGCGAACGACCTACACCGAACTGAGATACCTACAGCGTGAGCTATGAGAAAGCGCCACGCTTCCCGA
AGGGAGAAAGGCGGACAGGTATCCGGTAAGCGGCAGGGTCGGAACAGGAGAGCGCACGAGGGAGCTTCCA
GGGGGAAACGCCTGGTATCTTTATAGTCCTGTCGGGTTTCGCCACCTCTGACTTGAGCGTCGATTTTTGT
GATGCTCGTCAGGGGGGCGGAGCCTATGGAAAAACGCCAGCAACGCGGCCTTTTTACGGTTCCTGGCCTT
TTGCTGGCCTTTTGCTCACATGTGAGGGCCTATTTCCCATGATTCCTTCATATTTGCATATACGATACAA
GGCTGTTAGAGAGATAATTGGAATTAATTTGACTGTAAACACAAAGATATTAGTACAAAATACGTGACGT
AGAAAGTAATAATTTCTTGGGTAGTTTGCAGTTTTAAAATTATGTTTTAAAATGGACTATCATATGCTTA
CCGTAACTTGAAAGTATTTCGATTTCTTGGCTTTATATATCTTGTGGAAAGGACGAAACACCGCAGTGTG
TAGCCTAGGATACGTTTTAGAGCTAGAAATAGCAAGTTAAAATAAGGCTAGTCCGTTATCAACTTGAAAA
AGTGGCACCGAGTCGGTGCTTTTTTGTTTTAGAGCTAGAAATAGCAAGTTAAAATAAGGCTAGTCCGTTT
TTAGCGCGTGCGCCAATTCTGCAGACAAATGGCTCTAGAGGTACCCGTTACATAACTTACGGTAAATGGC
CCGCCTGGCTGACCGCCCAACGACCCCCGCCCATTGACGTCAATAGTAACGCCAATAGGGACTTTCCATT
GACGTCAATGGGTGGAGTATTTACGGTAAACTGCCCACTTGGCAGTACATCAAGTGTATCATATGCCAAG
TACGCCCCCTATTGACGTCAATGACGGTAAATGGCCCGCCTGGCATTGTGCCCAGTACATGACCTTATGG
GACTTTCCTACTTGGCAGTACATCTACGTATTAGTCATCGCTATTACCAT
